Addgene plasmid #168668: pDONR223 HCoV-NL63 N_nostop
Purpose: Gateway-compatible Entry vector
Depositing lab: Fritz Roth. Depositing organization: Sinai Health System. Publication: A resource of human coronavirus protein-coding sequences in a flexible, multipurpose Gateway Entry clone collection. Weller B, Lin CW, Pogoutse O, Sauer M, Marin-de la Rosa N, Strobel A, Young V, Knapp JJ, Rayhan A, Falter C, Kim DK, Roth FP, Falter-Braun P. G3 (Bethesda). 2023 Jul 5;13(7):jkad105. doi: 10.1093/g3journal/jkad105. PubMed 37267226.
Backbone
  Vector backbone: pDONR223
  Backbone manufacturer: Rual et al, Genome Res. 14:2128-2135, 2004.
  Backbone size w/o insert (bp): 5005
  Vector type: Other
Growth in bacteria
  Bacterial resistance: Spectinomycin, 50 μg/mL
  Growth temperature: 37°C
  Growth strain: DH5alpha
  Copy number: Unknown
Gene/Insert
  Gene/Insert name: N
  Species: Other
  Insert size (bp): 1134
  Entrez Gene: HCNV63gp6 (a.k.a. HCNV63gp6)
  Cloning method: Gateway Cloning
  Sequencing primers: 5′ m13-For; 3′ m13-Rev
Resource information
  A portion of this plasmid was derived from a plasmid made by: Falter-Braun Lab
Terms and licenses: Academic/Nonprofit Terms; Industry Terms
How to cite: pDONR223 HCoV-NL63 N_nostop was a gift from Fritz Roth (Addgene plasmid # 168668 ; http://n2t.net/addgene:168668 ; RRID:Addgene_168668)
