[The description below was written by a language model from this plasmid's Addgene catalogue record.]
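Description:
pDONR223 HCoV-NL63 N_nostop is a Gateway-compatible Entry clone built on the pDONR223 donor backbone (listed as 5005 bp without insert). It carries the nucleocapsid (N) open reading frame of human coronavirus NL63, recorded as a 1134 bp insert corresponding to the viral gene HCNV63gp6. The plasmid is propagated in standard E. coli cloning strains such as DH5alpha under spectinomycin selection. The record does not state its copy number and provides no feature table, so the origin of replication and exact element coordinates are not documented here. The insert was introduced by Gateway recombination. In an Entry clone of this type the ORF would be expected to sit between attL recombination sites, and the listed M13 forward and reverse primers are used to sequence it from the flanking backbone.

As an Entry vector, the construct is not itself an expression plasmid. No promoter, tag or reporter driving N is recorded, and these elements are meant to be supplied by whichever Destination vector the ORF is transferred into through an LR recombination reaction. The "nostop" designation indicates that the native stop codon has been omitted, so the N coding sequence can be read through into downstream sequence. This makes the clone suitable for Destination vectors that add C-terminal fusions such as epitope tags, fluorescent proteins or assay-specific domains. The plasmid belongs to a collection of human coronavirus protein-coding sequences offered as flexible, multipurpose Gateway Entry clones. It lets users move NL63 N rapidly into diverse expression systems for downstream studies of the viral protein.
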