>Addgene plasmid #168668 | pDONR223 HCoV-NL63 N_nostop | depositor partial sequence | sequence record 326877 | Inserted CDS without stop codon
ATGGCTAGTGTAAATTGGGCCGATGACAGAGCTGCTAGGAAGAAATTTCCTCCTCCTTCATTTTACATGC
CTCTTTTGGTTAGTTCTGATAAGGCACCATATAGGGTCATTCCCAGGAATCTTGTCCCTATTGGTAAGGG
TAATAAAGATGAGCAGATTGGTTATTGGAATGTTCAAGAGCGTTGGCGTATGCGCAGGGGGCAACGTGTT
GATTTGCCTCCTAAAGTTCATTTTTATTACCTAGGTACTGGACCTCATAAGGACCTTAAATTCAGACAAC
GTTCTGATGGTGTTGTTTGGGTTGCTAAGGAAGGTGCTAAAACTGTTAATACCAGTCTTGGTAATCGCAA
ACGTAATCAGAAACCTTTGGAACCAAAGTTCTCTATTGCTTTGCCTCCAGAGCTCTCTGTTGTTGAGTTT
GAGGATCGCTCTAATAACTCATCTCGTGCTAGCAGTCGTTCTTCAACTCGTAACAACTCACGAGACTCTT
CTCGTAGCACTTCAAGACAACAGTCTCGCACTCGTTCTGATTCTAACCAGTCTTCTTCAGATCTTGTTGC
TGCTGTTACTTTGGCTTTAAAGAACTTAGGTTTTGATAACCAGTCGAAGTCACCTAGTTCTTCTGGTACT
TCCACTCCTAAGAAACCTAATAAGCCTCTTTCTCAACCCAGGGCTGATAAGCCTTCTCAGTTGAAGAAAC
CTCGTTGGAAGCGTGTTCCTACCAGAGAGGAAAATGTTATTCAGTGCTTTGGTCCTCGTGATTTTAATCA
CAATATGGGGGATTCAGATCTTGTTCAGAATGGTGTTGATGCCAAAGGTTTTCCACAGCTTGCTGAATTG
ATTCCTAATCAGGCTGCGTTATTCTTTGATAGTGAGGTTAGCACTGATGAAGTGGGTGATAATGTTCAGA
TTACCTACACCTACAAAATGCTTGTAGCTAAGGATAATAAGAACCTTCCTAAGTTCATTGAGCAGATTAG
TGCTTTTACTAAACCCAGTTCTATCAAAGAAATGCAGTCACAATCATCTCATGTTGCTCAGAACACAGTA
CTTAATGCTTCTATTCCAGAATCTAAACCATTGGCTGATGATGATTCAGCCATTATAGAAATTGTCAACG
AGGTTTTGCATTAA
